Addgene plasmid #25419: YFP-mDia1FH2deltaN
Depositing lab: Arthur Alberts. Publication: RhoB and the mammalian Diaphanous-related formin mDia2 in endosome trafficking. Wallar BJ, Deward AD, Resau JH, Alberts AS. Exp Cell Res. 2007 Feb 1. 313(3):560-71. 10.1016/j.yexcr.2006.10.033 PubMed 17198702.
Backbone
  Vector backbone: YFP-C1
  Backbone manufacturer: clontech Invitrogen
  Backbone size w/o insert (bp): 4700
  Vector type: Mammalian Expression
  Selectable markers: Neomycin (select with G418)
Growth in bacteria
  Bacterial resistance: Kanamycin, 50 μg/mL
  Growth temperature: 37°C
  Growth strain: DH5alpha
  Copy number: Unknown
Gene/Insert
  Gene/Insert name: diaph1 (alt names: drf1; mDia1)
  Species: M. musculus (mouse)
  Insert size (bp): 1226
  Mutation: mDia1 FH2∆N2 sequence (encodes amino acids 771-1182)
  GenBank ID: NM_007858
  Entrez Gene: Diaph1 (a.k.a. D18Wsu154e, Dia1, Diap1, Drf1, p140mDia)
  Tag / fusion protein: YFP A206K (N terminal on insert)
  Cloning method: Restriction Enzyme; 5′ cloning site Bgl II (not destroyed); 3′ cloning site BamHI (not destroyed)
  Sequencing primers: 5′ n/a; 3′ n/a
Resource information
  A portion of this plasmid was derived from a plasmid made by: Narumiya Lab Kyoto University
Terms and licenses: Academic/Nonprofit Terms; Industry Terms: Not Available to Industry
Depositor comments: Also see Copeland, J. W., and R. Treisman. 2002. The Diaphanous-related Formin mDia1 Controls Serum Response Factor Activity through its Effects on Actin Polymerization. Mol Biol Cell 13:4088-99 for information about FH2∆N2 mutation.
How to cite: YFP-mDia1FH2deltaN was a gift from Arthur Alberts (Addgene plasmid # 25419 ; http://n2t.net/addgene:25419 ; RRID:Addgene_25419)
