[The description below was written by a language model from this plasmid's Addgene catalogue record.]
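Description:
YFP-mDia1FH2deltaN is a mammalian expression plasmid built on the YFP-C1 backbone (about 4.7 kb without insert), a C1-type fluorescent protein fusion vector in which the gene of interest is placed downstream of, and in frame with, the fluorescent protein. It is propagated in E. coli under kanamycin selection, and it carries a neomycin resistance marker that allows G418 selection of transfected mammalian cells. The record does not state the promoter driving the fusion, the origin of replication or the copy number, and no feature table is available to confirm these elements.

The insert is a roughly 1.2 kb fragment of mouse Diaph1 (also called mDia1 or Drf1), a Diaphanous-related formin. The fragment, designated FH2ΔN2, encodes amino acids 771–1182, that is, a formin homology 2 (FH2) region truncated at its N-terminal end rather than the full-length protein. It was cloned between BglII and BamHI sites, both of which were preserved, and part of the construct derives from an earlier plasmid made in another laboratory. The fragment is fused at its N terminus to YFP carrying the A206K substitution, a change generally used to reduce the weak dimerisation tendency of GFP-family proteins so that the tag behaves as a monomer.

The fusion lets the truncated formin be expressed and visualised in mammalian cells. The associated work concerns Rho GTPases and Diaphanous-related formins in endosome trafficking, and the depositor points to an earlier study of mDia1, actin polymerisation and serum response factor activity for characterisation of the FH2ΔN2 variant. The record itself does not describe the variant's functional effect.
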