>Addgene plasmid #25419 | YFP-mDia1FH2deltaN | addgene partial sequence | sequence record 31113 | 25419 with EGFP-C
GAGCTGTACAAGTCCGGACTCAGATCCGCTGAGGACCTTTCCCAGGACTGCTTCTGGACAAAGGTGAAGG
AGGACCGCTTTGAGAACAATGAACTTTTTGCCAAACTTACCCTTGCCTTCTCCGCCCAGACCAAGACTTC
TAAAGCCAAGAAGGATCAAGAAGGTGGAGAAGAAAAGAAATCTGTTCAAAAGAAGAAAGTAAAAGAGCTG
AAAGTGCTGGATTCAAAGACAGCGCAGAATCTCTCAATCTTTTTGGGTTCATTCCGCATGCCCTATCAAG
AGATAAAGAACGTTATCCTGGAGGTGAATGAGGCTGTTCTCACAGAGTCTATGATCCAGAACCTCATTAA
ACAGATGCCAGAGCCAGAGCAGCTAAAGATGCTCTCTGAACTGAAGGAGGAGTACGATGATCTGGCTGAG
TCAGAGCAGTTTGGTGTGGTGATGGGCACAGTGCCCCGCCTTCGGCCTCGCCTCAACGCCATCCTCTTCA
AGCTACAGTTCAGTGAGCAAGTTGAGAACATCAAGCCAGAGATCGTGTCTGTCACCGCCGCATGCGAAGA
GCTGCGTAAGAGTGAGAACTTCTCCAGCCTCCTGGAGCTCACACTGCTGGTCGGAAACTATATGAATGCG
GGCTCCAGGAATGCTGGTGCTTTCGGCTTCAATATCAGCTTCCTTTGTAAGCTTCGAGACACCAAGTCTG
CAGATCAGAAGATGACTCTGTTGCATTTCTTGGCTGAGTTATGTGAGAATGACCACCCCGAAGTCCTCAA
GTTTCCTGATGAGCTTGCCCATGTAGAGAAAGCCAGCAGAGTCTCTGCTGAGAACCTGCA
